>Addgene plasmid #143078 | TFORF0866 | addgene full sequence | sequence record 399009 | Addgene NGS Result
TTAATGTAGTCTTATGCAATACTCTTGTAGTCTTGCAACATGGTAACGATGAGTTAGCAACATGCCTTAC
AAGGAGAGAAAAAGCACCGTGCATGCCGATTGGTGGAAGTAAGGTGGTACGATCGTGCCTTATTAGGAAG
GCAACAGACGGGTCTGACATGGATTGGACGAACCACTGAATTGCCGCATTGCAGAGATATTGTATTTAAG
TGCCTAGCTCGATACATAAACGGGTCTCTCTGGTTAGACCAGATCTGAGCCTGGGAGCTCTCTGGCTAAC
TAGGGAACCCACTGCTTAAGCCTCAATAAAGCTTGCCTTGAGTGCTTCAAGTAGTGTGTGCCCGTCTGTT
GTGTGACTCTGGTAACTAGAGATCCCTCAGACCCTTTTAGTCAGTGTGGAAAATCTCTAGCAGTGGCGCC
CGAACAGGGACTTGAAAGCGAAAGGGAAACCAGAGGAGCTCTCTCGACGCAGGACTCGGCTTGCTGAAGC
GCGCACGGCAAGAGGCGAGGGGCGGCGACTGGTGAGTACGCCAAAAATTTTGACTAGCGGAGGCTAGAAG
GAGAGAGATGGGTGCGAGAGCGTCAGTATTAAGCGGGGGAGAATTAGATCGCGATGGGAAAAAATTCGGT
TAAGGCCAGGGGGAAAGAAAAAATATAAATTAAAACATATAGTATGGGCAAGCAGGGAGCTAGAACGATT
CGCAGTTAATCCTGGCCTGTTAGAAACATCAGAAGGCTGTAGACAAATACTGGGACAGCTACAACCATCC
CTTCAGACAGGATCAGAAGAACTTAGATCATTATATAATACAGTAGCAACCCTCTATTGTGTGCATCAAA
GGATAGAGATAAAAGACACCAAGGAAGCTTTAGACAAGATAGAGGAAGAGCAAAACAAAAGTAAGACCAC
CGCACAGCAAGCGGCCGCTGATCTTCAGACCTGGAGGAGGAGATATGAGGGACAATTGGAGAAGTGAATT
ATATAAATATAAAGTAGTAAAAATTGAACCATTAGGAGTAGCACCCACCAAGGCAAAGAGAAGAGTGGTG
CAGAGAGAAAAAAGAGCAGTGGGAATAGGAGCTTTGTTCCTTGGGTTCTTGGGAGCAGCAGGAAGCACTA
TGGGCGCAGCGTCAATGACGCTGACGGTACAGGCCAGACAATTATTGTCTGGTATAGTGCAGCAGCAGAA
CAATTTGCTGAGGGCTATTGAGGCGCAACAGCATCTGTTGCAACTCACAGTCTGGGGCATCAAGCAGCTC
CAGGCAAGAATCCTGGCTGTGGAAAGATACCTAAAGGATCAACAGCTCCTGGGGATTTGGGGTTGCTCTG
GAAAACTCATTTGCACCACTGCTGTGCCTTGGAATGCTAGTTGGAGTAATAAATCTCTGGAACAGATTTG
GAATCACACGACCTGGATGGAGTGGGACAGAGAAATTAACAATTACACAAGCTTAATACACTCCTTAATT
GAAGAATCGCAAAACCAGCAAGAAAAGAATGAACAAGAATTATTGGAATTAGATAAATGGGCAAGTTTGT
GGAATTGGTTTAACATAACAAATTGGCTGTGGTATATAAAATTATTCATAATGATAGTAGGAGGCTTGGT
AGGTTTAAGAATAGTTTTTGCTGTACTTTCTATAGTGAATAGAGTTAGGCAGGGATATTCACCATTATCG
TTTCAGACCCACCTCCCAACCCCGAGGGGACCCATGCATTGCATCTCAATTAGTCAGCAACCAGGTGTGG
AAAGTCCCCAGGCTCCCCAGCAGGCAGAAGTATGCAAAGCATGCGTCTCAATTAGTCAGCAACCATAGTC
CCGCCCCTAACTCCGCCCATCCCGCCCCTAACTCCGCCCAGTTCCGCCCATTCTCCGCCCCATGGCTGAC
TAATTTTTTTTATTTATGCAGAGGCCGAGGCCGCCTCGGCCTCTGAGCTATTCCAGAAGTAGTGAGGAGG
CTTTTTTGGAGGCCTAGGCTTTTGCAAAAAGCTTTCTAGAGGTACCACCGGAGCTTACCATGACCGAGTA
CAAGCCCACGGTGCGCCTCGCCACCCGCGACGACGTCCCCAGGGCCGTACGCACCCTCGCCGCCGCGTTC
GCCGACTACCCCGCCACGCGCCACACCGTCGATCCGGACCGCCACATCGAGCGGGTCACCGAGCTGCAAG
AACTCTTCCTCACGCGCGTCGGGCTCGACATCGGCAAGGTGTGGGTCGCGGACGACGGCGCCGCCGTGGC
GGTCTGGACCACGCCGGAGAGCGTCGAAGCGGGGGCGGTGTTCGCCGAGATCGGCCCGCGCATGGCCGAG
TTGAGCGGTTCCCGGCTGGCCGCGCAGCAACAGATGGAAGGCCTCCTGGCGCCGCACCGGCCCAAGGAGC
CCGCGTGGTTCCTGGCCACCGTCGGCGTCTCGCCCGACCACCAGGGCAAGGGTCTGGGCAGCGCCGTCGT
GCTCCCCGGAGTGGAGGCGGCCGAGCGCGCCGGGGTGCCCGCCTTCCTGGAGACCTCCGCGCCCCGCAAC
CTCCCCTTCTACGAGCGGCTCGGCTTCACCGTCACCGCCGACGTCGAGGTGCCCGAAGGACCGCGCACCT
GGTGCATGACCCGCAAGCCCGGTGCCAGTTAACGAATTCTAGATCTTGAGACAAATGGCAGTATTCATCC
ACAATTTTAAAAGAAAAGGGGGGATTGGGGGGTACAGTGCAGGGGAAAGAATAGTAGACATAATAGCAAC
AGACATACAAACTAAAGAATTACAAAAACAAATTACAAAAATTCAAAATTTTCGGGTTTATTACAGGGAC
AGCAGAGATCCACTTTGGCGCCGGCTCGAGGCCTGCAGGTGCAAAGATGGATAAAGTTTTAAACAGAGAG
GAATCTTTGCAGCTAATGGACCTTCTAGGTCTTGAAAGGAGTGGGAATTGGCTCCGGTGCCCGTCAGTGG
GCAGAGCGCACATCGCCCACAGTCCCCGAGAAGTTGGGGGGAGGGGTCGGCAATTGAACCGGTGCCTAGA
GAAGGTGGCGCGGGGTAAACTGGGAAAGTGATGTCGTGTACTGGCTCCGCCTTTTTCCCGAGGGTGGGGG
AGAACCGTATATAAGTGCAGTAGTCGCCGTGAACGTTCTTTTTCGCAACGGGTTTGCCGCCAGAACACAG
GTAAGTGCCGTGTGTGGTTCCCGCGGGCCTGGCCTCTTTACGGGTTATGGCCCTTGCGTGCCTTGAATTA
CTTCCACCTGGCTGCAGTACGTGATTCTTGATCCCGAGCTTCGGGTTGGAAGTGGGTGGGAGAGTTCGAG
GCCTTGCGCTTAAGGAGCCCCTTCGCCTCGTGCTTGAGTTGAGGCCTGGCCTGGGCGCTGGGGCCGCCGC
GTGCGAATCTGGTGGCACCTTCGCGCCTGTCTCGCTGCTTTCGATAAGTCTCTAGCCATTTAAAATTTTT
GATGACCTGCTGCGACGCTTTTTTTCTGGCAAGATAGTCTTGTAAATGCGGGCCAAGATCTGCACACTGG
TATTTCGGTTTTTGGGGCCGCGGGCGGCGACGGGGCCCGTGCGTCCCAGCGCACATGTTCGGCGAGGCGG
GGCCTGCGAGCGCGGCCACCGAGAATCGGACGGGGGTAGTCTCAAGCTGGCCGGCCTGCTCTGGTGCCTG
GCCTCGCGCCGCCGTGTATCGCCCCGCCCTGGGCGGCAAGGCTGGCCCGGTCGGCACCAGTTGCGTGAGC
GGAAAGATGGCCGCTTCCCGGCCCTGCTGCAGGGAGCTCAAAATGGAGGACGCGGCGCTCGGGAGAGCGG
GCGGGTGAGTCACCCACACAAAGGAAAAGGGCCTTTCCGTCCTCAGCCGTCGCTTCATGTGACTCCACGG
AGTACCGGGCGCCGTCCAGGCACCTCGATTAGTTCTCGAGCTTTTGGAGTACGTCGTCTTTAGGTTGGGG
GGAGGGGTTTTATGCGATGGAGTTTCCCCACACTGAGTGGGTGGAGACTGAAGTTAGGCCAGCTTGGCAC
TTGATGTAATTCTCCTTGGAATTTGCCCTTTTTGAGTTTGGATCTTGGTTCATTCTCAAGCCTCAGACAG
TGGTTCAAAGTTTTTTTCTTCCATTTCAGGTGTCGTGAGGCTAGCACCGCCACCATGGCCCAAGTTGCAA
TGTCCACCCTCCCCGTTGAAGATGAGGAGTCCTCGGAGAGCAGGATGGTGGTGACATTCCTCATGTCAGC
TCTCGAGTCCATGTGTAAAGAACTGGCCAAGTCCAAAGCCGAAGTGGCCTGCATTGCAGTGTATGAAACA
GACGTGTTTGTCGTCGGAACTGAAAGAGGACGTGCTTTTGTCAATACCAGAAAGGATTTTCAAAAAGATT
TTGTAAAATATTGTGTTGAAGAAGAAGAAAAAGCTGCAGAGATGCATAAAATGAAATCTACAACCCAGGC
AAATCGGATGAGTGTAGATGCTGTAGAAATTGAAACACTCAGAAAAACAGTTGAGGACTATTTCTGCTTT
TGCTATGGGAAAGCTTTAGGCAAATCCACAGTGGTACCTGTACCATATGAGAAGATGCTGCGAGACCAGT
CGGCTGTGGTAGTGCAGGGGCTTCCGGAAGGTGTTGCCTTTAAACACCCCGAGAACTATGATCTTGCAAC
CCTGAAATGGATTTTGGAGAACAAAGCAGGGATTTCATTCATCATTAAGAGACCTTTTTTAGAGCCAAAG
AAGCATGTAGGTGGTCGTGTGATGGTAACAGATGCTGACAGGTCAATACTATCTCCAGGTGGAAGTTGTG
GCCCCATCAAAGTGAAAACTGAACCCACAGAAGATTCTGGCATTTCCCTGGAAATGGCAGCTGTGACAGT
AAAGGAAGAATCAGAAGATCCTGATTATTATCAATATAACATTCAAGGAAGCCACCATTCTTCAGAGGGC
AATGAAGGCACAGAAATGGAAGTACCAGCAGAAGATGATGATTATTCTCCACCGTCTAAGAGACCAAAGG
CCAATGAGCTACCGCAGCCACCAGTCCCGGAACCCGCCAATGCTGGGAAGCGGAAAGTGAGGGAGTTCAA
CTTCGAGAAATGGAATGCTCGCATCACTGATCTACGTAAACAAGTTGAAGAATTGTTTGAAAGGAAATAT
GCTCAAGCCATAAAAGCCAAAGGTCCGGTGACGATCCCGTACCCTCTTTTCCAGTCTCATGTTGAAGATC
TTTATGTAGAAGGACTTCCTGAAGGAATTCCTTTTAGAAGGCCATCTACTTACGGAATTCCTCGCCTGGA
GAGGATATTACTTGCAAAGGAAAGGATTCGTTTTGTGATTAAGAAACATGAGCTTCTGAATTCAACACGT
GAAGATTTACAGCTTGATAAGCCAGCTTCAGGAGTAAAGGAAGAATGGTATGCCAGAATCACTAAATTAA
GAAAGATGGTGGATCAGCTTTTCTGCAAAAAATTTGCGGAAGCCTTGGGGAGCACTGAAGCCAAGGCTGT
ACCGTACCAAAAATTTGAGGCACACCCGAATGATCTGTACGTGGAAGGACTGCCAGAAAACATTCCTTTC
CGAAGTCCCTCATGGTATGGAATCCCAAGGCTGGAAAAAATCATTCAAGTGGGCAATCGAATTAAATTTG
TTATTAAAAGACCAGAACTTCTGACTCACAGTACCACTGAAGTTACTCAGCCAAGAACGAATACACCAGT
CAAAGAAGATTGGAATGTCAGAATTACCAAGCTACGGAAGCAAGTGGAAGAGATTTTTAATTTGAAATTT
GCTCAAGCTCTTGGACTCACCGAGGCAGTAAAAGTACCATATCCTGTGTTTGAATCAAACCCGGAGTTCT
TGTATGTGGAAGGCTTGCCAGAGGGGATTCCCTTCCGAAGCCCTACCTGGTTTGGAATTCCACGACTTGA
AAGGATCGTCCGCGGGAGTAATAAAATCAAGTTCGTTGTTAAAAAACCTGAACTAGTTATTTCCTACTTG
CCTCCTGGGATGGCTAGTAAAATAAACACTAAAGCTTTGCAGTCCCCCAAAAGACCACGAAGTCCTGGGA
GTAATTCAAAGGTTCCTGAAATTGAGGTCACCGTGGAAGGCCCTAATAACAACAATCCTCAAACCTCAGC
TGTTCGAACCCCGACCCAGACTAACGGTTCTAACGTTCCCTTCAAGCCACGAGGGAGAGAGTTTTCCTTT
GAGGCCTGGAATGCCAAAATCACGGACCTAAAACAGAAAGTTGAAAATCTCTTCAATGAGAAATGTGGGG
AAGCTCTTGGCCTTAAACAAGCTGTGAAGGTGCCGTTCGCGTTATTTGAGTCTTTCCCGGAAGACTTTTA
TGTGGAAGGCTTACCTGAGGGTGTGCCATTCCGAAGACCATCGACTTTTGGCATTCCGAGGCTGGAGAAG
ATACTCAGAAACAAAGCCAAAATTAAGTTCATCATTAAAAAGCCCGAAATGTTTGAGACGGCGATTAAGG
AGAGCACCTCCTCTAAGAGCCCTCCCAGAAAAATAAATTCATCACCCAATGTTAATACTACTGCATCAGG
TGTTGAAGACCTTAACATCATTCAGGTGACAATTCCAGATGATGATAATGAAAGACTCTCGAAAGTTGAA
AAAGCTAGACAGCTAAGAGAACAAGTGAATGACCTCTTTAGTCGGAAATTTGGTGAAGCTATTGGTATGG
GTTTTCCTGTGAAAGTTCCCTACAGGAAAATCACAATTAACCCTGGCTGTGTGGTAGTTGATGGCATGCC
CCCGGGGGTGTCCTTCAAAGCCCCCAGCTACCTGGAAATCAGCTCCATGAGAAGGATCTTAGACTCTGCC
GAGTTTATCAAATTCACGGTCATTAGACCATTTCCAGGACTTGTGATTAATAACCAGCTGGTTGATCAGA
GTGAGTCAGAAGGCCCCGTGATACAAGAATCAGCTGAACCAAGCCAGTTGGAAGTTCCAGCCACAGAAGA
AATAAAAGAGACTGATGGAAGCTCTCAGATCAAGCAAGAACCAGACCCCACGTGGTAGTAATGAACTAGT
CCGTAACTTGAAAGTATTTCGATTTCTTGGCTTTATATATCTTGTGGAAAGGACGATATCAAGATCTCTC
GGGTTCAAGCACGCGTTAAGTCGACAATCAACCTCTGGATTACAAAATTTGTGAAAGATTGACTGGTATT
CTTAACTATGTTGCTCCTTTTACGCTATGTGGATACGCTGCTTTAATGCCTTTGTATCATGCTATTGCTT
CCCGTATGGCTTTCATTTTCTCCTCCTTGTATAAATCCTGGTTGCTGTCTCTTTATGAGGAGTTGTGGCC
CGTTGTCAGGCAACGTGGCGTGGTGTGCACTGTGTTTGCTGACGCAACCCCCACTGGTTGGGGCATTGCC
ACCACCTGTCAGCTCCTTTCCGGGACTTTCGCTTTCCCCCTCCCTATTGCCACGGCGGAACTCATCGCCG
CCTGCCTTGCCCGCTGCTGGACAGGGGCTCGGCTGTTGGGCACTGACAATTCCGTGGTGTTGTCGGGGAA
ATCATCGTCCTTTCCTTGGCTGCTCGCCTGTGTTGCCACCTGGATTCTGCGCGGGACGTCCTTCTGCTAC
GTCCCTTCGGCCCTCAATCCAGCGGACCTTCCTTCCCGCGGCCTGCTGCCGGCTCTGCGGCCTCTTCCGC
GTCTTCGCCTTCGCCCTCAGACGAGTCGGATCTCCCTTTGGGCCGCCTCCCCGCGTCGACTTTAAGACCA
ATGACTTACAAGGCAGCTGTAGATCTTAGCCACTTTTTAAAAGAAAAGGGGGGACTGGAAGGGCTAATTC
ACTCCCAACGAAGACAAGATCTGCTTTTTGCTTGTACTGGGTCTCTCTGGTTAGACCAGATCTGAGCCTG
GGAGCTCTCTGGCTAACTAGGGAACCCACTGCTTAAGCCTCAATAAAGCTTGCCTTGAGTGCTTCAAGTA
GTGTGTGCCCGTCTGTTGTGTGACTCTGGTAACTAGAGATCCCTCAGACCCTTTTAGTCAGTGTGGAAAA
TCTCTAGCAGTACGTATAGTAGTTCATGTCATCTTATTATTCAGTATTTATAACTTGCAAAGAAATGAAT
ATCAGAGAGTGAGAGGAACTTGTTTATTGCAGCTTATAATGGTTACAAATAAAGCAATAGCATCACAAAT
TTCACAAATAAAGCATTTTTTTCACTGCATTCTAGTTGTGGTTTGTCCAAACTCATCAATGTATCTTATC
ATGTCTGGCTCTAGCTATCCCGCCCCTAACTCCGCCCATCCCGCCCCTAACTCCGCCCAGTTCCGCCCAT
TCTCCGCCCCATGGCTGACTAATTTTTTTTATTTATGCAGAGGCCGAGGCCGCCTCGGCCTCTGAGCTAT
TCCAGAAGTAGTGAGGAGGCTTTTTTGGAGGCCTAGGGACGTACCCAATTCGCCCTATAGTGAGTCGTAT
TACGCGCGCTCACTGGCCGTCGTTTTACAACGTCGTGACTGGGAAAACCCTGGCGTTACCCAACTTAATC
GCCTTGCAGCACATCCCCCTTTCGCCAGCTGGCGTAATAGCGAAGAGGCCCGCACCGATCGCCCTTCCCA
ACAGTTGCGCAGCCTGAATGGCGAATGGG
[124 nt withheld, positions 8570-8693]
C
[91 nt withheld, positions 8695-8785]
A
[49 nt withheld, positions 8787-8835]
CCTTTGACGTTGGAGTCCACGTTCTTT
[37 nt withheld, positions 8863-8899]
ACCCTATCTCGGTCTATTCTTTTGATTTATAAGGGATTTTGCCGATTTCGGCCTATTGGTTAAAAAATGA
GCTGATTTAACAAAAATTTAACGCGAATTTTAACAAAATATTAACGCTTACAATTTAGGTGGCACTTTTC
GGGGAAATGTGCGCGGAACCCCTATTTGTTTATTTTTCTAAATACATTCAAATATGTATCCGCTCATGAG
ACAATAACCCTGATAAATGCTTCAATAATATTGAAAAAGGAAGAGTATGAGTATTCAACATTTCCGTGTC
GCCCTTATTCCCTTTTTTGCGGCATTTTGCCTTCCTGTTTTTGCTCACCCAGAAACGCTGGTGAAAGTAA
AAGATGCTGAAGATCAGTTGGGTGCACGAGTGGGTTACATCGAACTGGATCTCAACAGCGGTAAGATCCT
TGAGAGTTTTCGCCCCGAAGAACGTTTTCCAATGATGAGCACTTTTAAAGTTCTGCTATGTGGCGCGGTA
TTATCCCGTATTGACGCCGGGCAAGAGCAACTCGGTCGCCGCATACACTATTCTCAGAATGACTTGGTTG
AGTACTCACCAGTCACAGAAAAGCATCTTACGGATGGCATGACAGTAAGAGAATTATGCAGTGCTGCCAT
AACCATGAGTGATAACACTGCGGCCAACTTACTTCTGACAACGATCGGAGGACCGAAGGAGCTAACCGCT
TTTTTGCACAACATGGGGGATCATGTAACTCGCCTTGATCGTTGGGAACCGGAGCTGAATGAAGCCATAC
CAAACGACGAGCGTGACACCACGATGCCTGTAGCAATGGCAACAACGTTGCGCAAACTATTAACTGGCGA
ACTACTTACTCTAGCTTCCCGGCAACAATTAATAGACTGGATGGAGGCGGATAAAGTTGCAGGACCACTT
CTGCGCTCGGCCCTTCCGGCTGGCTGGTTTATTGCTGATAAATCTGGAGCCGGTGAGCGTGGGTCTCGCG
GTATCATTGCAGCACTGGGGCCAGATGGTAAGCCCTCCCGTATCGTAGTTATCTACACGACGGGGAGTCA
GGCAACTATGGATGAACGAAATAGACAGATCGCTGAGATAGGTGCCTCACTGATTAAGCATTGGTAACTG
TCAGACCAAGTTTACTCATATATACTTTAGATTGATTTAAAACTTCATTTTTAATTTAAAAGGATCTAGG
TGAAGATCCTTTTTGATAATCTCATGACCAAAATCCCTTAACGTGAGTTTTCGTTCCACTGAGCGTCAGA
CCCCGTAGAAAAGATCAAAGGATCTTCTTGAGATCCTTTTTTTCTGCGCGTAATCTGCTGCTTGCAAACA
AAAAAACCACCGCTACCAGCGGTGGTTTGTTTGCCGGATCAAGAGCTACCAACTCTTTTTCCGAAGGTAA
CTGGCTTCAGCAGAGCGCAGATACCAAATACTGTTCTTCTAGTGTAGCCGTAGTTAGGCCACCACTTCAA
GAACTCTGTAGCACCGCCTACATACCTCGCTCTGCTAATCCTGTTACCAGTGGCTGCTGCCAGTGGCGAT
AAGTCGTGTCTTACCGGGTTGGACTCAAGACGATAGTTACCGGATAAGGCGCAGCGGTCGGGCTGAACGG
GGGGTTCGTGCACACAGCCCAGCTTGGAGCGAACGACCTACACCGAACTGAGATACCTACAGCGTGAGCT
ATGAGAAAGCGCCACGCTTCCCGAAGGGAGAAAGGCGGACAGGTATCCGGTAAGCGGCAGGGTCGGAACA
GGAGAGCGCACGAGGGAGCTTCCAGGGGGAAACGCCTGGTATCTTTATAGTCCTGTCGGGTTTCGCCACC
TCTGACTTGAGCGTCGATTTTTGTGATGCTCGTCAGGGGGGCGGAGCCTATGGAAAAACGCCAGCAACGC
GGCCTTTTTACGGTTCCTGGCCTTTTGCTGGCCTTTTGCTCACATGTTCTTTCCTGCGTTATCCCCTGAT
TCTGTGGATAACCGTATTACCGCCTTTGAGTGAGCTGATACCGCTCGCCGCAGCCGAACGACCGAGCGCA
GCGAGTCAGTGAGCGAGGAAGCGGAAGAGCGCCCAATACGCAAACCGCCTCTCCCCGCGCGTTGGCCGAT
TCATTAATGCAGCTGGCACGACAGGTTTCCCGACTGGAAAGCGGGCAGTGAGCGCAACGCAATTAATGTG
AGTTAGCTCACTCATTAGGCACCCCAGGCTTTACACTTTATGCTTCCGGCTCGTATGTTGTGTGGAATTG
TGAGCGGATAACAATTTCACACAGGAAACAGCTATGACCATGATTACGCCAAGCGCGCAATTAACCCTCA
CTAAAGGGAACAAAAGCTGGAGCTGCAAGC
Features (pLannotate 1.2.2; 31 found; start..end, strand, type, name):
      5..231     +  promoter       RSV promoter: Rous sarcoma virus enhancer/promoter
    232..412     +  LTR            5' LTR (truncated): truncated 5' long terminal repeat (LTR) from HIV-1
    459..584     +  misc_feature   HIV-1 Ψ: packaging signal of human immunodeficiency virus type 1
    568..931     +  CDS            HIV-1 gag (fragment): gag protein from human immunodeficiency virus 1; gag
   1077..1310    +  misc_feature   RRE: The Rev response element (RRE) of HIV-1 allows for Rev-dependent mRNA export from the nucleus to the cytoplasm.
   1687..1713    +  CDS            Rev (fragment): human immunodeficiency virus 1 (HIV-1) Rev protein; rev; enhances nuclear export of unspliced and incompletely spliced viral mRNAs
   1720..1743    +  promoter       SV40 promoter (fragment): SV40 early promoter
   1744..1815    +  promoter       SV40 promoter (fragment): SV40 enhancer and early promoter
   1839..1974    +  rep_origin     SV40 ori: SV40 origin of replication
   2020..2616    +  CDS            PuroR (fragment): puromycin N-acetyltransferase; pac from Streptomyces; confers resistance to puromycin
   2665..2782    +  misc_feature   cPPT/CTS: central polypurine tract and central termination sequence of HIV-1
   2847..2913    +  CDS            small t antigen (fragment): SV40 (simian virus 40) small t antigen
   2920..4098    +  promoter       EF-1α promoter: strong constitutive promoter for human elongation factor EF-1α
   4115..6985    +  CDS            Gtf2i: GTF2I_RAT - Experimental evidence at protein level: Swiss-Prot protein existence level 1. Interacts with the basal transcription machinery by coordinating the formation of a multiprotein complex at the C-FOS promoter, and linking specific signal responsive activator complexes. Promotes the formation of stable high-order complexes of SRF and PHOX1 and interacts cooperatively with PHOX1 to promote serum-inducible transcription of a reporter gene deriven by the C-FOS serum response element (SRE). Acts as a coregulator for USF1 by binding independently two promoter elements, a pyrimidine-rich init
   7001..7054    +  promoter       U6 promoter (fragment): RNA polymerase III promoter for human U6 snRNA
   7096..7684    +  misc_feature   WPRE: woodchuck hepatitis virus posttranscriptional regulatory element
   7735..7754    +  misc_feature   cPPT/CTS (fragment): central polypurine tract and central termination sequence of HIV-1
   7756..7989    +  LTR            3' LTR (ΔU3): self-inactivating 3' long terminal repeat (LTR) from HIV-1
   8067..8188    +  polyA_signal   SV40 poly(A) signal: SV40 polyadenylation signal
   8228..8363    +  rep_origin     SV40 ori: SV40 origin of replication
   8384..8402    -  promoter       T7 promoter: promoter for bacteriophage T7 RNA polymerase
   8410..8565    +  CDS            lacZα (fragment): LacZα fragment of β-galactosidase; lacZ fragment
   8570..8998    +  rep_origin     f1 ori (sequence partly withheld): f1 bacteriophage origin of replication; arrow indicates direction of (+) strand synthesis
   9051..9155    +  promoter       AmpR promoter: bla
   9156..10016   +  CDS            AmpR: β-lactamase; bla; confers resistance to ampicillin, carbenicillin, and related antibiotics
  10187..10775   +  rep_origin     ori: high-copy-number ColE1/pMB1/pBR322/pUC origin of replication
  10958..11050   +  CDS            lacI (fragment): lac repressor; lacI; The lac repressor binds to the lac operator to inhibit transcription in E. coli. This inhibition can be relieved by adding lactose or isopropyl-β-D-thiogalactopyranoside (IPTG).
  11063..11084   +  protein_bind   CAP binding site: CAP binding activates transcription in the presence of cAMP. E. coli catabolite activator protein
  11099..11129   +  promoter       lac promoter: promoter for the E. coli lac operon
  11133..11155   +  protein_bind   lac operator (fragment): The lac repressor binds to the lac operator to inhibit transcription in E. coli. This inhibition can be relieved by adding lactose or isopropyl-β-D-thiogalactopyranoside (IPTG). lac repressor encoded by lacI
  11198..11216   +  promoter       T3 promoter: promoter for bacteriophage T3 RNA polymerase
