[The description below was written by a language model from this plasmid's Addgene catalogue record and pLannotate feature annotations shown in this document.]
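Description:
TFORF0866 is a third-generation-style, self-inactivating lentiviral expression plasmid built on the pLX_TRC317 backbone and carrying the human transcription factor GTF2I (TFII-I) as a synthesized open reading frame of roughly 3 kb. It belongs to a barcoded transcription factor ORF collection in which each construct has a unique 24-bp barcode, so that individual factors can be identified by sequencing in pooled overexpression screens. The feature table does not annotate the barcode itself. The full sequence is about 11.2 kb. In bacteria the plasmid is maintained through a high-copy ColE1/pUC-type origin and selected with ampicillin via β-lactamase. An f1 origin and remnants of a lac/lacZα cloning region flanked by T7 and T3 promoters are also present. The depositor notes that the plasmid can recombine, a common issue with LTR-containing vectors.

The viral genome is transcribed from an RSV promoter fused to a truncated HIV-1 5' LTR, followed by the Ψ packaging signal with a partial gag sequence and the Rev response element for nuclear export of the full-length RNA. It ends in a ΔU3 3' LTR that inactivates LTR promoter activity after integration, with an SV40 polyadenylation signal downstream. Within the genome, an SV40 early promoter drives puromycin N-acetyltransferase for selecting transduced mammalian cells. A cPPT/CTS element, which aids nuclear import, follows this cassette. The EF-1α promoter then drives constitutive GTF2I expression, and a downstream WPRE enhances transcript stability and expression. The automated annotation matched the ORF to the rat Gtf2i protein entry, but the catalogue record specifies the human gene. No epitope tag or fluorescent reporter is annotated.
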