Addgene plasmid #143078: TFORF0866
Purpose: Lentiviral vector for overexpressing transcription factor ORFs with unique 24-bp barcodes. Barcodes facilitate identification of transcription factors in pooled screens.
Depositing lab: Feng Zhang. Depositing organization: Broad Institute. Publication: A transcription factor atlas of directed differentiation. Joung J, Ma S, Tay T, Geiger-Schuller KR, Kirchgatterer PC, Verdine VK, Guo B, Arias-Garcia MA, Allen WE, Singh A, Kuksenko O, Abudayyeh OO, Gootenberg JS, Fu Z, Macrae RK, Buenrostro JD, Regev A, Zhang F. Cell. 2023 Jan 5;186(1):209-229.e26. doi: 10.1016/j.cell.2022.11.026. PubMed 36608654.
Backbone
  Vector backbone: pLX_TRC317
  Backbone manufacturer: Broad Institute Genetic Perturbation Platform
  Backbone size w/o insert (bp): 8264
  Vector type: Mammalian Expression, Lentiviral
  Selectable markers: Puromycin
Growth in bacteria
  Bacterial resistance: Ampicillin, 100 μg/mL
  Growth temperature: 37°C
  Growth strain: NEB Stable
  Copy number: High Copy
Gene/Insert
  Gene/Insert name: GTF2I
  Species: H. sapiens (human)
  Insert size (bp): 2975
  Entrez Gene: GTF2I (a.k.a. BAP135, BTKAP1, DIWS, GTFII-I, IB291, SPIN, TFII-I, WBS, WBSCR6)
  Promoter: EF1a
  Cloning method: Unknown
  Sequencing primers: 5′ GGGTGGAGACTGAAGTTAGGCCAG; 3′ CACATAGCGTAAAAGGAGCAACATAG
Terms and licenses: Academic/Nonprofit Terms; Industry Terms: Not Available to Industry
Depositor comments: NM_001518,ENST00000620879 . The transcription factor ORF portion of this plasmid was synthesized by Genewiz. Please test multiple small colonies in case of plasmid recombination. To make this collection available in a timely manner, a portion of this collection was not fully sequenced by Addgene. If an Addgene verified full plasmid sequence is not available, please contact us prior to placing an order to request the full sequence.
How to cite: TFORF0866 was a gift from Feng Zhang (Addgene plasmid # 143078 ; http://n2t.net/addgene:143078 ; RRID:Addgene_143078)
