>Addgene plasmid #143078 | TFORF0866 | depositor partial sequence | sequence record 281372 | Insert
ACCGCCACCATGGCCCAAGTTGCAATGTCCACCCTCCCCGTTGAAGATGAGGAGTCCTCGGAGAGCAGGA
TGGTGGTGACATTCCTCATGTCAGCTCTCGAGTCCATGTGTAAAGAACTGGCCAAGTCCAAAGCCGAAGT
GGCCTGCATTGCAGTGTATGAAACAGACGTGTTTGTCGTCGGAACTGAAAGAGGACGTGCTTTTGTCAAT
ACCAGAAAGGATTTTCAAAAAGATTTTGTAAAATATTGTGTTGAAGAAGAAGAAAAAGCTGCAGAGATGC
ATAAAATGAAATCTACAACCCAGGCAAATCGGATGAGTGTAGATGCTGTAGAAATTGAAACACTCAGAAA
AACAGTTGAGGACTATTTCTGCTTTTGCTATGGGAAAGCTTTAGGCAAATCCACAGTGGTACCTGTACCA
TATGAGAAGATGCTGCGAGACCAGTCGGCTGTGGTAGTGCAGGGGCTTCCGGAAGGTGTTGCCTTTAAAC
ACCCCGAGAACTATGATCTTGCAACCCTGAAATGGATTTTGGAGAACAAAGCAGGGATTTCATTCATCAT
TAAGAGACCTTTTTTAGAGCCAAAGAAGCATGTAGGTGGTCGTGTGATGGTAACAGATGCTGACAGGTCA
ATACTATCTCCAGGTGGAAGTTGTGGCCCCATCAAAGTGAAAACTGAACCCACAGAAGATTCTGGCATTT
CCCTGGAAATGGCAGCTGTGACAGTAAAGGAAGAATCAGAAGATCCTGATTATTATCAATATAACATTCA
AGGAAGCCACCATTCTTCAGAGGGCAATGAAGGCACAGAAATGGAAGTACCAGCAGAAGATGATGATTAT
TCTCCACCGTCTAAGAGACCAAAGGCCAATGAGCTACCGCAGCCACCAGTCCCGGAACCCGCCAATGCTG
GGAAGCGGAAAGTGAGGGAGTTCAACTTCGAGAAATGGAATGCTCGCATCACTGATCTACGTAAACAAGT
TGAAGAATTGTTTGAAAGGAAATATGCTCAAGCCATAAAAGCCAAAGGTCCGGTGACGATCCCGTACCCT
CTTTTCCAGTCTCATGTTGAAGATCTTTATGTAGAAGGACTTCCTGAAGGAATTCCTTTTAGAAGGCCAT
CTACTTACGGAATTCCTCGCCTGGAGAGGATATTACTTGCAAAGGAAAGGATTCGTTTTGTGATTAAGAA
ACATGAGCTTCTGAATTCAACACGTGAAGATTTACAGCTTGATAAGCCAGCTTCAGGAGTAAAGGAAGAA
TGGTATGCCAGAATCACTAAATTAAGAAAGATGGTGGATCAGCTTTTCTGCAAAAAATTTGCGGAAGCCT
TGGGGAGCACTGAAGCCAAGGCTGTACCGTACCAAAAATTTGAGGCACACCCGAATGATCTGTACGTGGA
AGGACTGCCAGAAAACATTCCTTTCCGAAGTCCCTCATGGTATGGAATCCCAAGGCTGGAAAAAATCATT
CAAGTGGGCAATCGAATTAAATTTGTTATTAAAAGACCAGAACTTCTGACTCACAGTACCACTGAAGTTA
CTCAGCCAAGAACGAATACACCAGTCAAAGAAGATTGGAATGTCAGAATTACCAAGCTACGGAAGCAAGT
GGAAGAGATTTTTAATTTGAAATTTGCTCAAGCTCTTGGACTCACCGAGGCAGTAAAAGTACCATATCCT
GTGTTTGAATCAAACCCGGAGTTCTTGTATGTGGAAGGCTTGCCAGAGGGGATTCCCTTCCGAAGCCCTA
CCTGGTTTGGAATTCCACGACTTGAAAGGATCGTCCGCGGGAGTAATAAAATCAAGTTCGTTGTTAAAAA
ACCTGAACTAGTTATTTCCTACTTGCCTCCTGGGATGGCTAGTAAAATAAACACTAAAGCTTTGCAGTCC
CCCAAAAGACCACGAAGTCCTGGGAGTAATTCAAAGGTTCCTGAAATTGAGGTCACCGTGGAAGGCCCTA
ATAACAACAATCCTCAAACCTCAGCTGTTCGAACCCCGACCCAGACTAACGGTTCTAACGTTCCCTTCAA
GCCACGAGGGAGAGAGTTTTCCTTTGAGGCCTGGAATGCCAAAATCACGGACCTAAAACAGAAAGTTGAA
AATCTCTTCAATGAGAAATGTGGGGAAGCTCTTGGCCTTAAACAAGCTGTGAAGGTGCCGTTCGCGTTAT
TTGAGTCTTTCCCGGAAGACTTTTATGTGGAAGGCTTACCTGAGGGTGTGCCATTCCGAAGACCATCGAC
TTTTGGCATTCCGAGGCTGGAGAAGATACTCAGAAACAAAGCCAAAATTAAGTTCATCATTAAAAAGCCC
GAAATGTTTGAGACGGCGATTAAGGAGAGCACCTCCTCTAAGAGCCCTCCCAGAAAAATAAATTCATCAC
CCAATGTTAATACTACTGCATCAGGTGTTGAAGACCTTAACATCATTCAGGTGACAATTCCAGATGATGA
TAATGAAAGACTCTCGAAAGTTGAAAAAGCTAGACAGCTAAGAGAACAAGTGAATGACCTCTTTAGTCGG
AAATTTGGTGAAGCTATTGGTATGGGTTTTCCTGTGAAAGTTCCCTACAGGAAAATCACAATTAACCCTG
GCTGTGTGGTAGTTGATGGCATGCCCCCGGGGGTGTCCTTCAAAGCCCCCAGCTACCTGGAAATCAGCTC
CATGAGAAGGATCTTAGACTCTGCCGAGTTTATCAAATTCACGGTCATTAGACCATTTCCAGGACTTGTG
ATTAATAACCAGCTGGTTGATCAGAGTGAGTCAGAAGGCCCCGTGATACAAGAATCAGCTGAACCAAGCC
AGTTGGAAGTTCCAGCCACAGAAGAAATAAAAGAGACTGATGGAAGCTCTCAGATCAAGCAAGAACCAGA
CCCCACGTGGTAGTAATGAACTAGTCCGTAACTTGAAAGTATTTCGATTTCTTGGCTTTATATATCTTGT
GGAAAGGACGATATCAAGATCTCTCGGGTTCAAGC
