>Addgene plasmid #143078 | TFORF0866 | depositor partial sequence | sequence record 281373 | Barcode
TATCAAGATCTCTCGGGTTCAAGC
